Addgene plasmid #29074: pEMS1159
Purpose: Expression of the eGFP reporter gene was not detected in the brain and eye.
Depositing lab: Elizabeth Simpson. Depositing organization: University of British Columbia. Publication: A regulatory toolbox of MiniPromoters to drive selective expression in the brain. Portales-Casamar E, Swanson DJ, Liu L, de Leeuw CN, Banks KG, Ho Sui SJ, Fulton DL, Ali J, Amirabbasi M, Arenillas DJ, Babyak N, Black SF, Bonaguro RJ, Brauer E, Candido TR, Castellarin M, Chen J, Chen Y, Cheng JC, Chopra V, Docking TR, Dreolini L, D'Souza CA, Flynn EK, Glenn R, Hatakka K, Hearty TG, Imanian B, Jiang S, Khorasan-zadeh S, Komljenovic I, Laprise S, Liao NY, Lim JS, Lithwick S, Liu F, Liu J, Lu M, McConechy M, McLeod AJ, Milisavljevic M, Mis J, O'Connor K, Palma B, Palmquist DL, Schmouth JF, Swanson MI, Tam B, Ticoll A, Turner JL, Varhol R, Vermeulen J, Watkins RF, Wilson G, Wong BK, Wong SH, Wong TY, Yang GS, Ypsilanti AR, Jones SJ, Holt RA, Goldowitz D, Wasserman WW, Simpson EM. Proc Natl Acad Sci U S A. 2010 Sep 21. 107(38):16589-94. 10.1073/pnas.1009158107 PubMed 20807748.
Backbone
  Vector backbone: pEMS1306
  Backbone size w/o insert (bp): 16454
  Vector type: Pleiades Promoter Project [sic, Pleaides Plieades]
Growth in bacteria
  Bacterial resistance: Ampicillin, 100 μg/mL
  Growth temperature: 37°C
  Growth strain: DH5alpha
  Growth instructions: DH10B
  Copy number: High Copy
Gene/Insert
  Gene/Insert name: Ple31 (alt names: CD68; Macrosialin precursor (GP110) (CD68 antigen))
  Species: H. sapiens (human)
  Insert size (bp): 458
  Entrez Gene: CD68 (a.k.a. GP110, LAMP4, SCARD1)
  Tag / fusion protein: EGFP-NLS (C terminal on backbone)
  Cloning method: Restriction Enzyme; 5′ cloning site FseI (unknown if destroyed); 3′ cloning site AscI (unknown if destroyed)
  Sequencing primers: 5′ Unknown
Terms and licenses: Academic/Nonprofit Terms; Industry Terms: Not Available to Industry
How to cite: pEMS1159 was a gift from Elizabeth Simpson (Addgene plasmid # 29074 ; http://n2t.net/addgene:29074 ; RRID:Addgene_29074)
