[The description below was written by a language model from this plasmid's Addgene catalogue record.]
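Description:
pEMS1159 is a Pleiades Promoter Project construct built on the large pEMS1306 backbone (about 16.5 kb without insert). It is maintained in E. coli as a high-copy plasmid under ampicillin selection. The record provides catalogue fields only, with no feature table. As a result, the origin of replication, polyadenylation signals and any other backbone elements, including sequences used to deliver the construct into the mouse genome, are not stated here.

The payload is Ple31, a 458 bp human MiniPromoter designed from regulatory sequence of CD68, the gene encoding macrosialin (also known as GP110, LAMP4 and SCARD1). It was inserted by restriction cloning between FseI and AscI sites, upstream of a reporter carried on the backbone: EGFP fused to a nuclear localisation signal. In this arrangement the small candidate promoter is the only variable part. Nuclear-localised green fluorescence then reports where and whether the promoter is active, and the concentrated nuclear signal makes individual expressing cells easier to identify.

The construct belongs to a toolbox of compact human promoters that were tested for their ability to drive selective expression in the brain. For Ple31 the recorded outcome is negative, because EGFP reporter expression was not detected in the brain or the eye. pEMS1159 is therefore mainly useful as a documented reference for a CD68-derived MiniPromoter design that did not give detectable expression in those tissues. It could also serve as a starting point for redesigning the promoter or for testing it in other contexts, which the record does not address.
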