>Addgene plasmid #29074 | pEMS1159 | addgene partial sequence | sequence record 41410 | EGFP-N 5'-CGTCGCCGTCCAGCTCGACCAG-3'
CCTTGCTCACCATGGTGGCGGAAGTTCCTATACCTTTTGAAGAATAGGAACTTCGGCGCGCCCAAAGTCC
AGCTAGGCTGTCTGCACCAGTTGCTCAACCCTGCTCCCTCAGCCCTCTCTTGGAAAGGAGGAAATGAAAG
TCTCACTTCCTGTACTGGAGATGATCCCACCCACAGCCTGACTCAGGGGCCTCAGCTCTAGCCACCTCTC
TCTTAGTCATTAGTTTTTGTAATTAAGTTAGGGGACTGTTGGCCCTGCTTCATCAGGGCAAAGTCAACAG
TGTCACATGGGTGCAAACGGAGTCCTAGGGCAGTTGATCCACAGGGATCCATGTGTCAAACTCAGCGAAA
CTTGCTTGGCAGTTGTGGCAAGTAGCTATGGGAACAGCTGAGGTACAGGCCCCTCCCTTGGTGGGGAAAT
CGGTTTCCACTCCTTTCGTAAGGAGGAAGGAGGCTGAGGGGAGGGGGCCCCTGGGAGGGAGCCTGCCCTG
GGTTGCTAACCATCTCCTCTCTGCCAAAAGGGCCGGCCTAGGAGCTCGAATTCATTAAGGGTTATTGAAT
ATGATCGGAATTAATTCTTGAAGACGAAAGGGCCTCGTGATACGCCTATTTTTATAGGTTAATGTCATGA
TAATAATGGTTTCTTAGACGTGCGGCCGCCGTCAGGTGGCACTTTTCGGGGAAATGTGCGCGGAACCCCT
ATTTGTTTATTTTTCTAAATACATTCAAATATGTATCCGCTCATGAGACAATAACCCTGATAAA
